Addgene plasmid #61825: pSABAD14-142
Purpose: TvoVMAC16 intein
Depositing lab: Hideo Iwai. Depositing organization: University of Helsinki, Institute of Biotechnology. Publication: Structure-based engineering and comparison of novel split inteins for protein ligation. Aranko AS, Oeemig JS, Zhou D, Kajander T, Wlodawer A, Iwai H. Mol Biosyst. 2014 May;10(5):1023-34. doi: 10.1039/c4mb00021h. PubMed 24574026.
Backbone
  Vector backbone: pBAD
  Backbone manufacturer: invitrogen
  Backbone size w/o insert (bp): 4597
  Total vector size (bp): 4852
  Vector type: Bacterial Expression
Growth in bacteria
  Bacterial resistance: Ampicillin, 100 μg/mL
  Growth temperature: 37°C
  Growth strain: DH5alpha
  Copy number: Low Copy
Gene/Insert
  Gene/Insert name: TvoVMAC16 intein (alt name: TvoVMAC16 C-intein)
  Species: Thermoplasma volcanium
  Insert size (bp): 255
  Promoter: pBAD
  Tag / fusion protein: GB1-H6 (C terminal on insert)
  Cloning method: Restriction Enzyme; 5′ cloning site NdeI (not destroyed); 3′ cloning site KpnI (not destroyed)
  Sequencing primers: 5′ pBAD Forward; 3′ pBAD Reverse
Terms and licenses: Academic/Nonprofit Terms; Industry Terms: Not Available to Industry
How to cite: pSABAD14-142 was a gift from Hideo Iwai (Addgene plasmid # 61825 ; http://n2t.net/addgene:61825 ; RRID:Addgene_61825)
