[The description below was written by a language model from this plasmid's Addgene catalogue record and pLannotate feature annotations shown in this document.]
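Description:
pSABAD14-142 is a bacterial expression plasmid built on the Invitrogen pBAD backbone, about 4.85 kb in total, for arabinose-inducible production of a split-intein fragment in E. coli. It is maintained through a ColE1/pBR322-type origin with the adjacent bom region. The catalogue lists it as low copy, although only a fragment of rop is annotated. Selection is with ampicillin via the β-lactamase gene. An M13 phage origin is also present, along with non-functional remnants of the tetracycline resistance gene and its promoter carried over from the parental backbone.

The payload is a 255 bp insert cloned between NdeI and KpnI, encoding TvoVMAC16, a C-terminal intein fragment (C-intein) derived from the VMA intein of Thermoplasma volcanium. It is fused at its C-terminus to GB1, the B1 domain of streptococcal protein G that is often used as a solubility-enhancing partner, followed by a hexahistidine tag. The automated annotation labels this short tag region as a partial capTEV match, most likely because of the His stretch. The intein segment itself is not annotated in the feature table, but it presumably occupies the short gap between the ribosome binding site and GB1.

Transcription is driven by the araBAD promoter under control of the divergently encoded AraC regulator. Translation uses the phage T7 gene 10 ribosome binding site, and the rrnB T1 and T2 terminators close the cassette.

In this arrangement GB1-H6 serves as the C-extein. When the construct is paired with a complementary N-intein fusion, protein trans-splicing can be monitored, and the associated work concerned engineering and comparing novel split inteins for protein ligation.
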