Features (pLannotate 1.2.2; 16 found; start..end, strand, type, name):
      3..287     +  promoter       araBAD promoter: araBAD; promoter of the L-arabinose operon of E. coli; the araC regulatory gene is transcribed in the opposite direction (Guzman et al., 1995)
    314..336     +  RBS            RBS: efficient ribosome binding site from bacteriophage T7 gene 10 (Olins and Rangwala, 1989)
    413..570     +  CDS            GB1 (fragment): B1 domain of Streptococcal protein G effective as a solubilizing fusion partner (Cheng and Patel, 2004)
    573..595     +  CDS            capTEV™ (fragment): composite tag for in vivo biotinylation, TEV protease cleavage, and 6xHis tagging
    686..801     +  ncRNA          5S rRNA: Accession: RF00001 - 5S ribosomal RNA
    805..891     +  terminator     rrnB T1 terminator: Escherichia coli rrnB; transcription terminator T1 from the E. coli rrnB gene
    983..1010    +  terminator     rrnB T2 terminator: transcription terminator T2 from the E. coli rrnB gene
   1028..1119    +  promoter       AmpR promoter: bla
   1120..1980    +  CDS            AmpR: β-lactamase; bla; confers resistance to ampicillin, carbenicillin, and related antibiotics
   2022..2402    +  rep_origin     M13 ori (sequence partly withheld): M13 bacteriophage origin of replication; arrow indicates direction of (+) strand synthesis
   2588..3176    +  rep_origin     ori: high-copy-number ColE1/pMB1/pBR322/pUC origin of replication
   3362..3502    -  misc_feature   bom: basis of mobility region from pBR322
   3604..3644    -  CDS            rop (fragment): Rop protein, which maintains plasmids at low copy number; rop
   3643..3830    -  CDS            TcR (fragment): tetracycline efflux protein; tet; confers resistance to tetracycline
   3843..3861    +  promoter       tet promoter (fragment): E. coli promoter for tetracycline efflux protein gene
   3951..4829    -  CDS            araC: L-arabinose regulatory protein; araC
>Addgene plasmid #61825 | pSABAD14-142 | depositor full sequence | sequence record 100917 | Expected plasmid sequence
AGAAGAAACCAATTGTCCATATTGCATCAGACATTGCCGTCACTGCGTCTTTTACTGGCTCTTCTCGCTA
ACCAAACCGGTAACCCCGCTTATTAAAAGCATTCTGTAACAAAGCGGGACCAAAGCCATGACAAAAACGC
GTAACAAAAGTGTCTATAATCACGGCAGAAAAGTCCACATTGATTATTTGCACGGCGTCACACTTTGCTA
TGCCATAGCATTTTTATCCATAAGATTAGCGGATCCTACCTGACGCTTTTTATCGCAACTCTCTACTGTT
TCTCCATACCCGTTTTTTTGGGCTAGAAATAATTTTGTTTAACTTTAAGAAGGAGATATACATATGTACG
GCAGGAACTTTATAGGCGGAGAAGGACTTCTCGTACTTCACAACACGGTTATAGGTACCCAGTACAAACT
TATCCTGAACGGTAAAACCCTGAAAGGTGAAACCACCACCGAAGCTGTTGACGCTGCTACCGCGGAAAAA
GTTTTCAAACAGTACGCTAACGACAACGGTGTTGACGGTGAATGGACCTACGACGACGCTACCAAAACCT
ACACCGTAACGGAATTCCATCATCATCATCATCATTAAGCTTGGCTGTTTTGGCGGATGAGAGAAGATTT
TCAGCCTGATACAGATTAAATCAGAACGCAGAAGCGGTCTGATAAAACAGAATTTGCCTGGCGGCAGTAG
CGCGGTGGTCCCACCTGACCCCATGCCGAACTCAGAAGTGAAACGCCGTAGCGCCGATGGTAGTGTGGGG
TCTCCCCATGCGAGAGTAGGGAACTGCCAGGCATCAAATAAAACGAAAGGCTCAGTCGAAAGACTGGGCC
TTTCGTTTTATCTGTTGTTTGTCGGTGAACGCTCTCCTGAGTAGGACAAATCCGCCGGGAGCGGATTTGA
ACGTTGCGAAGCAACGGCCCGGAGGGTGGCGGGCAGGACGCCCGCCATAAACTGCCAGGCATCAAATTAA
GCAGAAGGCCATCCTGACGGATGGCCTTTTTGCGTTTCTACAAACTCTTTGTTTATTTTTCTAAATACAT
TCAAATATGTATCCGCTCATGAGACAATAACCCTGATAAATGCTTCAATAATATTGAAAAAGGAAGAGTA
TGAGTATTCAACATTTCCGTGTCGCCCTTATTCCCTTTTTTGCGGCATTTTGCCTTCCTGTTTTTGCTCA
CCCAGAAACGCTGGTGAAAGTAAAAGATGCTGAAGATCAGTTGGGTGCACGAGTGGGTTACATCGAACTG
GATCTCAACAGCGGTAAGATCCTTGAGAGTTTTCGCCCCGAAGAACGTTTTCCAATGATGAGCACTTTTA
AAGTTCTGCTATGTGGCGCGGTATTATCCCGTGTTGACGCCGGGCAAGAGCAACTCGGTCGCCGCATACA
CTATTCTCAGAATGACTTGGTTGAGTACTCACCAGTCACAGAAAAGCATCTTACGGATGGCATGACAGTA
AGAGAATTATGCAGTGCTGCCATAACCATGAGTGATAACACTGCGGCCAACTTACTTCTGACAACGATCG
GAGGACCGAAGGAGCTAACCGCTTTTTTGCACAACATGGGGGATCATGTAACTCGCCTTGATCGTTGGGA
ACCGGAGCTGAATGAAGCCATACCAAACGACGAGCGTGACACCACGATGCCTGCAGCAATGGCAACAACG
TTGCGCAAACTATTAACTGGCGAACTACTTACTCTAGCTTCCCGGCAACAATTAATAGACTGGATGGAGG
CGGATAAAGTTGCAGGACCACTTCTGCGCTCGGCCCTTCCGGCTGGCTGGTTTATTGCTGATAAATCTGG
AGCCGGTGAGCGTGGGTCTCGCGGTATCATTGCAGCACTGGGGCCAGATGGTAAGCCCTCCCGTATCGTA
GTTATCTACACGACGGGGAGTCAGGCAACTATGGATGAACGAAATAGACAGATCGCTGAGATAGGTGCCT
CACTGATTAAGCATTGGTAACTGTCAGACCAAGTTTACTCATATATACTTTAGATTGATT
[125 nt withheld, positions 2021-2145]
C
[141 nt withheld, positions 2147-2287]
CCTTTGACGTTGGAGTCCACGTTCTTT
[37 nt withheld, positions 2315-2351]
ACCCTATCTCGGGCTATTCTTTTGATTTATAAGGGATTTTGCCGATTTCGGCCTATTGGTTAAAAAATGA
GCTGATTTAACAAAAATTTAACGCGAATTTTAACAAAATATTAACGTTTACAATTTAAAAGGATCTAGGT
GAAGATCCTTTTTGATAATCTCATGACCAAAATCCCTTAACGTGAGTTTTCGTTCCACTGAGCGTCAGAC
CCCGTAGAAAAGATCAAAGGATCTTCTTGAGATCCTTTTTTTCTGCGCGTAATCTGCTGCTTGCAAACAA
AAAAACCACCGCTACCAGCGGTGGTTTGTTTGCCGGATCAAGAGCTACCAACTCTTTTTCCGAAGGTAAC
TGGCTTCAGCAGAGCGCAGATACCAAATACTGTCCTTCTAGTGTAGCCGTAGTTAGGCCACCACTTCAAG
AACTCTGTAGCACCGCCTACATACCTCGCTCTGCTAATCCTGTTACCAGTGGCTGCTGCCAGTGGCGATA
AGTCGTGTCTTACCGGGTTGGACTCAAGACGATAGTTACCGGATAAGGCGCAGCGGTCGGGCTGAACGGG
GGGTTCGTGCACACAGCCCAGCTTGGAGCGAACGACCTACACCGAACTGAGATACCTACAGCGTGAGCAT
TGAGAAAGCGCCACGCTTCCCGAAGGGAGAAAGGCGGACAGGTATCCGGTAAGCGGCAGGGTCGGAACAG
GAGAGCGCACGAGGGAGCTTCCAGGGGGAAACGCCTGGTATCTTTATAGTCCTGTCGGGTTTCGCCACCT
CTGACTTGAGCGTCGATTTTTGTGATGCTCGTCAGGGGGGCGGAGCCTATGGAAAAACGCCAGCAACGCG
GCCTTTTTACGGTTCCTGGCCTTTTGCTGGCCTTTTGCTCACATGTTCTTTCCTGCGTTATCCCCTGATT
CTGTGGATAACCGTATTACCGCCTTTGAGTGAGCTGATACCGCTCGCCGCAGCCGAACGACCGAGCGCAG
CGAGTCAGTGAGCGAGGAAGCGGAAGAGCGCCTGATGCGGTATTTTCTCCTTACGCATCTGTGCGGTATT
TCACACCGGATATGGTGCACTCTCAGTACAATCTGCTCTGATGCCGCATAGTTAAGCCAGTATACACTCC
GCTATCGCTACGTGACTGGGTCATGGCTGCGCCCCGACACCCGCCAACACCCGCTGACGCGCCCTGACGG
GCTTGTCTGCTCCCGGCATCCGCTTACAGACAAGCTGTGACCGTCTCCGGGAGCTGCATGTGTCAGAGGT
TTTCACCGTCATCACCGAAACGCGCGAGGCAGCAAGGAGATGGCGCCCAACAGTCCCCCGGCCACGGGGC
CTGCCACCATACCCACGCCGAAACAAGCGCTCATGAGCCCGAAGTGGCGAGCCCGATCTTCCCCATCGGT
GATGTCGGCGATATAGGCGCCAGCAACCGCACCTGTGGCGCCGGTGATGCCGGCCACGATGCGTCCGGCG
TAGAGGATCTAATTCTCATGTTTGACAGCTTATCATCGATGCATAATGTGCCTGTCAAATGGACGAAGCA
GGGATTCTGCAAACCCTATGCTACTCCGTCAAGCCGTCAATTGTCTGATTCGTTACCAATTATGACAACT
TGACGGCTACATCATTCACTTTTTCTTCACAACCGGCACGGAACTCGCTCGGGCTGGCCCCGGTGCATTT
TTTAAATACCCGCGAGAAATAGAGTTGATCGTCAAAACCAACATTGCGACCGACGGTGGCGATAGGCATC
CGGGTGGTGCTCAAAAGCAGCTTCGCCTGGCTGATACGTTGGTCCTCGCGCCAGCTTAAGACGCTAATCC
CTAACTGCTGGCGGAAAAGATGTGACAGACGCGACGGCGACAAGCAAACATGCTGTGCGACGCTGGCGAT
ATCAAAATTGCTGTCTGCCAGGTGATCGCTGATGTACTGACAAGCCTCGCGTACCCGATTATCCATCGGT
GGATGGAGCGACTCGTTAATCGCTTCCATGCGCCGCAGTAACAATTGCTCAAGCAGATTTATCGCCAGCA
GCTCCGAATAGCGCCCTTCCCCTTGCCCGGCGTTAATGATTTGCCCAAACAGGTCGCTGAAATGCGGCTG
GTGCGCTTCATCCGGGCGAAAGAACCCCGTATTGGCAAATATTGACGGCCAGTTAAGCCATTCATGCCAG
TAGGCGCGCGGACGAAAGTAAACCCACTGGTGATACCATTCGCGAGCCTCCGGATGACGACCGTAGTGAT
GAATCTCTCCTGGCGGGAACAGCAAAATATCACCCGGTCGGCAAACAAATTCTCGTCCCTGATTTTTCAC
CACCCCCTGACCGCGAATGGTGAGATTGAGAATATAACCTTTCATTCCCAGCGGTCGGTCGATAAAAAAA
TCGAGATAACCGTTGGCCTCAATCGGCGTTAAACCCGCCACCAGATGGGCATTAAACGAGTATCCCGGCA
GCAGGGGATCATTTTGCGCTTCAGCCATACTTTTCATACTCCCGCCATTCAG
