>Addgene plasmid #61825 | pSABAD14-142 | addgene partial sequence | sequence record 104123 | pBAD-F 5'-ATGCCATAGCATTTTTATCC-3'
TACTGACGCTTTTTATCGCAACTCTCTACTGTTTCTCCATACCCGTTTTTTTGGGCTAGAAATAATTTTG
TTTAACTTTAAGAAGGAGATATACATATGTACGGCAGGAACTTTATAGGCGGAGAAGGACTTCTCGTACT
TCACAACACGGTTATAGGTACCCAGTACAAACTTATCCTGAACGGTAAAACCCTGAAAGGTGAAACCACC
ACCGAAGCTGTTGACGCTGCTACCGCGGAAAAAGTTTTCAAACAGTACGCTAACGACAACGGTGTTGACG
GTGAATGGACCTACGACGACGCTACCAAAACCTACACCGTAACGGAATTCCATCATCATCATCATCATTA
AGCTTGGCTGTTTTGGCGGATGAGAGAAGATTTTCAGCCTGATACAGATTAAATCAGAACGCAGAAGCGG
TCTGATAAAACAGAATTTGCCTGGCGGCAGTAGCGCGGTGGTCCCACCTGACCCCATGCCGAACTCAGAA
GTGAAACGCCGTAGCGCCGATGGTAGTGTGGGGTCTCCCCATGCGAGAGTAGGGAACTGCCAGGCATCAA
ATAAAACGAAAGGCTCAGTCGAAAGACTGGGCCTTTCGTTTTATCTGTTGTTTGTCGGTGAACGCTCTCC
TGAGTAGGACAAATCCGCCGGGAGCGGATTTGAACGTTGCGAAGCAACGGCCCGGAGGGTGGCGGGCAGG
ACGCCCGCCATAAACTGCCAGGCATCAAATTAAGCAGAAGGCCATCCTGACGGATGGCCTTTTTGCGTTT
CTAC
