>Addgene plasmid #61825 | pSABAD14-142 | addgene partial sequence | sequence record 104145 | pBAD-R 5'-GATTTAATCTGTATCAGG-3'
CGCAACAGCCAAGCTTAATGATGATGATGATGATGGAATTCCGTTACGGTGTAGGTTTTGGTAGCGTCGT
CGTAGGTCCATTCACCGTCAACACCGTTGTCGTTAGCGTACTGTTTGAAAACTTTTTCCGCGGTAGCAGC
GTCAACAGCTTCGGTGGTGGTTTCACCTTTCAGGGTTTTACCGTTCAGGATAAGTTTGTACTGGGTACCT
ATAACCGTGTTGTGAAGTACGAGAAGTCCTTCTCCGCCTATAAAGTTCCTGCCGTACATATGTATATCTC
CTTCTTAAAGTTAAACAAAATTATTTCTAGCCCAAAAAAACGGGTATGGAGAAACAGTAGAGAGTTGCGA
TAAAAAGCGTCAGGTAGGATCCGCTAATCTTATGGATAAAAATGCTATGGCATAGCAAAGTGTGACGCCG
TGCAAATAATCAATGTGGACTTTTCTGCCGTGATTATAGACACTTTTGTTACGCGTTTTTGTCATGGCTT
TGGTCCCGCTTTGTTACAGAATGCTTTTAATAAGCGGGGTTACCGGTTTGGTTAGCGAGAAGAGCCAGTA
AAAGACGCAGTGACGGCAATGTCTGATGCAATATGGACAATTGGTTTCTTCTCTGAATGGCGGGAGTATG
AAAAGTATGGCTGAAGCGCAAAATGATCCCCTGCTGCCGGGATACTCGTTTAATGCCCATCTGGTGGCGG
GTTTAACGCCGATTGAGGCCAACGGTTATCTCGATTTTTTTATCGACCGACCGCTGGGAATGAAAGGTTA
TATTCTCAATCTCACCATTCGCGGTCAGGGGGTGGTGAAAAATCAGGGACGAGAATTTGTTTGCCGACCG
GGTGATATTTTGCTGTTCCCGCCAGGAGAGATTCATCACTACGGTCGTCATCCGG
